>Addgene plasmid #79751 | pAM-PAT-ProUBQ10 GW | addgene full sequence | sequence record 178573 | Addgene NGS Result
AGCTTGTTGAGAATTCATCGCCCGGGACTGGGTTAACTTCCGATCGATTCTAGACTAGTTCTAGAGTCCG
CAAAAATCACCAGTCTCTCTCTACAAATCTATCTCTCTCTATTTTTCTCCAGAATAATGTGTGAGTAGTT
CCCAGATAAGGGAATTAGGGTTCTTATAGGGTTTCGCTCATGTGTTGAGCATATAAGAAACCCTTAGTAT
GTATTTGTATTTGTAAAATACTTCTATCAATAAAATTTCTAATTCCTAAAACCAAAATCCAGTGACCGGG
CGGCCGCCACCGCGGTGGAGGGGGATCAGATTGTCGTTTCCCGCCTTCAGTTTAAACTATCAGTGTTTGA
CAGGATATATTGGCGGGTAAACCTAAGAGAAAAGAGCGTTTATTAGAATAATCGGATATTTAAAAGGGCG
TGAAAAGGTTTATCCGTTCGTCCATTTGTATGTGTACATCACCGACGAGCAAGGCAAGACCGAGCGCCTT
TCCGACGCTCACCGGGCTGGTTGCCCTCGCCGCTGGGCTGGCGGCCGTCTATGGCCCTGCAAACGCGCCA
GAAACGCCGTCGAAGCCGTGTGCGAGACACCGGCCGCCGGCGTTGTGGATACCTCGCGGAAAACTTGGCC
CTCACTGACAGATGAGGGGCGGACGTTGACACTTGAGGGGCCGACTCACCCGGCGCGGCGTTGACAGATG
AGGGGCAGGCTCGATTTCGGCCGGCGACGTGGAGCTGGCCAGCCTCGCAAATCGGCGAAAACGCCTGATT
TTACGCGAGTTTCCCACAGATGATGTGGACAAGCCTGGGGATAAGTGCCCTGCGGTATTGACACTTGAGG
GGCGCGACTACTGACAGATGAGGGGCGCGATCCTTGACACTTGAGGGGCAGAGTGCTGACAGATGAGGGG
CGCACCTATTGACATTTGAGGGGCTGTCCACAGGCAGAAAATCCAGCATTTGCAAGGGTTTCCGCCCGTT
TTTCGGCCACCGCTAACCTGTCTTTTAACCTGCTTTTAAACCAATATTTATAAACCTTGTTTTTAACCAG
GGCTGCGCCCTGTGCGCGTGACCGCGCACGCCGAAGGGGGGTGCCCCCCCTTCTCGAACCCTCCCGGCCC
GCTAACGCGGGCCTCCCATCCCCCCAGGGGCTGCGCCCCTCGGCCGCGAACGGCCTCACCCCAAAAATGG
CAGCGCTGGCAGTCCTTGCCATTGCCGGGATCGGGGCAGTAACGGGATGGGCGATCAGCCCGAAAGCTAC
CCCTATTTGTTTATTTTTCTAAATACATTCAAATATGTATCCGCTCATGAGACAATAACCCTGATAAATG
CTTCAATAATATTGAAAAAGGAAGAGTATGAGTATTCAACATTTCCGTGTCGCCCTTATTCCCTTTTTTG
CGGCATTTTGCCTTCCTGTTTTTGCTCACCCAGAAACGCTGGTGAAAGTAAAAGATGCTGAAGATCAGTT
GGGTGCACGAGTGGGTTACATCGAACTGGATCTCAACAGCGGTAAGATCCTTGAGAGTTTTCGCCCCGAA
GAACGTTTTCCAATGATGAGCACTTTTAAAGTTCTGCTATGTGGCGCGGTATTATCCCGTATTGACGCCG
GGCAAGAGCAACTCGGTCGCCGCATACACTATTCTCAGAATGACTTGGTTGAGTACTCACCAGTCACAGA
AAAGCATCTTACGGATGGCATGACAGTAAGAGAATTATGCAGTGCTGCCATAACCATGAGTGATAACACT
GCGGCCAACTTACTTCTGACAACGATCGGAGGACCGAAGGAGCTAACCGCTTTTTTGCACAACATGGGGG
ATCATGTAACTCGCCTTGATCGTTGGGAACCGGAGCTGAATGAAGCCATACCAAACGACGAGCGTGACAC
CACGATGCCTGTAGCAATGGCAACAACGTTGCGCAAACTATTAACTGGCGAACTACTTACTCTAGCTTCC
CGGCAACAATTAATAGACTGGATGGAGGCGGATAAAGTTGCAGGACCACTTCTGCGCTCGGCCCTTCCGG
CTGGCTGGTTTATTGCTGATAAATCTGGAGCCGGTGAGCGTGGGTCTCGCGGTATCATTGCAGCACTGGG
GCCAGATGGTAAGCCCTCCCGTATCGTAGTTATCTACACGACGGGGAGTCAGGCAACTATGGATGAACGA
AATAGACAGATCGCTGAGATAGGTGCCTCACTGATTAAGCATTGGTAACTGTCAGACCAAGTTTACTCAT
ATATACTTTAGATTGATTTAAAACTTCATTTTTAATTTAAAAGGATCTAGGTGAAGATCCTTTTTGATAA
TCTCATGACCAAAATCCCTTAACGTGAGTTTTCGTTCCACTGAGCGTCAGACCCCGTAGAAAAGATCAAA
GGATCTTCTTGAGATCCTTTTTTTCTGCGCGTAATCTGCTGCTTGCAAACAAAAAAACCACCGCTACCAG
CGGTGGTTTGTTTGCCGGATCAAGAGCTACCAACTCTTTTTCCGAAGGTAACTGGCTTCAGCAGAGCGCA
GATACCAAATACTGTTCTTCTAGTGTAGCCGTAGTTAGGCCACCACTTCAAGAACTCTGTAGCACCGCCT
ACATACCTCGCTCTGCTAATCCTGTTACCAGTGGCTGCTGCCAGTGGCGATAAGTCGTGTCTTACCGGGT
TGGACTCAAGACGATAGTTACCGGATAAGGCGCAGCGGTCGGGCTGAACGGGGGGTTCGTGCACACAGCC
CAGCTTGGAGCGAACGACCTACACCGAACTGAGATACCTACAGCGTGAGCTATGAGAAAGCGCCACGCTT
CCCGAAGGGAGAAAGGCGGACAGGTATCCGGTAAGCGGCAGGGTCGGAACAGGAGAGCGCACGAGGGAGC
TTCCAGGGGGAAACGCCTGGTATCTTTATAGTCCTGTCGGGTTTCGCCACCTCTGACTTGAGCGTCGATT
TTTGTGATGCTCGTCAGGGGGGCGGAGCCTATGGAAAAACGCCAGCAACGCGGCCTTTTTACGGTTCCTG
GCCTTTTGCTGGCCTTTTGCTCACATGGACTCTAGCTAGAGGATCACAGGCAGCAACGCTCTGTCATCGT
TACAATCAACATGCTACCCTCCGCGAGATCATCCGTGTTTCAAACCCGGCAGCTTAGTTGCCGTTCTTCC
GAATAGCATCGGTAACATGAGCAAAGTCTGCCGCCTTACAACGGCTCTCCCGCTGACGCCGTCCCGGACT
GATGGGCTGCCTGTATCGAGTGGTGATTTTGTGCCGAGCTGCCGGTCGGGGAGCTGTTGGCTGGCTGGTG
GCAGGATATATTGTGGTGTAAACAAATTGACGCTTAGACAACTTAATAACACATTGCGGACGTTTTTAAT
GATCGAATACTAACGTCTCTACCAGATATCAGCTTGCATGCCGGTCGATCTAGTAACATAGATGACACCG
CGCGCGATAATTTATCCTAGTTTGCGCGCTATATTTTGTTTTCTATCGCGTATTAAATGTATAATTGCGG
GACTCTAATCATAAAAACCCATCTCATAAATAACGTCATGCATTACATGTTAATTATTACATGCTTAACG
TAATTCAACAGAAATTATATGATAATCATCGCAAGACCGGCAACAGGATTCAATCTTAAGAAACTTTATT
GCCAAATGTTTGAACGATCTGCTTGACTCTAGGGGTCATCAGATTTCGGTGACGGGCAGGACCGGACGGG
GCGGCACCGGCAGGCTGAAGTCCAGCTGCCAGAAACCCACGTCATGCCAGTTCCCGTGCTTGAAGCCGGC
CGCCCGCAGCATGCCGCGGGGGGCATATCCGAGCGCCTCGTGCATGCGCACGCTCGGGTCGTTGGGCAGC
CCGATGACAGCGACCACGCTCTTGAAGCCCTGTGCCTCCAGGGACTTCAGCAGGTGGGTGTAGAGCGTGG
AGCCCAGTCCCGTCCGCTGGTGGCGGGGGGAGACGTACACGGTCGACTCGGCCGTCCAGTCGTAGGCGTT
GCGTGCCTTCCAGGGACCCGCGTAGGCGATGCCGGCGACCTCGCCGTCCACCTCGGCGACGAGCCAGGGA
TAGCGCTCCCGCAGACGGACGAGGTCGTCCGTCCACTCCTGCGGTTCCTGCGGCTCGGTACGGAAGTTGA
CCGTGCTTGTCTCGATGTAGTGGTTGACGATGGTGCAGACCGCCGGCATGTCCGCCTCGGTGGCACGGCG
GATGTCGGCCGGGCGTCGTTCTGGGCTCATGGTAGATCCCCTCGATCGAGTTGAGAGTGAATATGAGACT
CTAATTGGATACCGAGGGGAATTTATGGAACGTCAGTGGAGCATTTTTGACAAGAAATATTTGCTAGCTG
ATAGTGACCTTAGGCGACTTTTGAACGCGCAATAATGGTTTCTGACGTATGTGCTTAGCTCATTAAACTC
CAGAAACCCGCGGCTCAGTGGCTCCTTCAACGTTGCGGTTCTGTCAGTTCCAAACGTAAAACGGCTTGTC
CCGCGTCATCGGCGGGGGTCATAACGTGACTCCCTTAATTCTCCGCTCATGATCAGATTGTCGTTTCCCG
CCTTCGGTTTGGGCGCGCCATTTAAATAGTCTAGCTCAACAGAGCTTTTAACCCAAATTGGTACAATAGA
ATACAACTTTAGATCATAATTCTCAAAAGAAAGAGATTCCTTAGCTATTCTATCTGCCACTCCATTTCCT
TCTCGGCTTGTATGCACAAGCATAAAATCCTCAAACTTGCTAAGTAGATACTTTATGTCTTGGATAATTG
GATTGAGACTTGACAAGCATAACTTTCATGTAACCAAAGACACAAGTTGCTGAGAATCCACCTCAAAAAT
GATCTTCCTATAATTGAATCGGGATAATGACAGCACAGCCCATCTAAGAGCCTCCACTTCTACTTCCAGC
ACGCTTCTTACTTTTACCACAGCTCTTGCACCTAACCATAACACCTTCCCTGTATGATCGCGAAGCACCC
ACCCTAAGCCACATTTTAATCCTTCTGTTGGCCATGCCCCATCAAAGTTGCACTTAACCCAAGATTGTGG
TGGAGCTTCCCATGTTTCTCGTCTGTCCCGACGGTGTTGTGGTTGGTGCTTTCCTTACATTCTGAGCCTC
TTTCCTTCTAATCCACTCATCTGCATCTTCTTGTGTCCTTACTAATACCTCATTGGTTCCAAATTCCCTC
CCTTTAAGCACCAGCTCGTTTCTGTTCTTCCACAGCCTCCCAAGTATCCAAGGGACTAAAGCCTCCACAT
TCTTCAGATCAGGATATTCTTGTTTAAGATGTTGAACTCTATGGAGGTTTGTATGAACTGATGATCTAGG
ACCGGATAAGTTCCCTTCTTCATAGCGAACTTATTCAAAGAATGTTTTGTGTATCATTCTTGTTACATTG
TTATTAATGAAAAAATATTATTGGTCATTGGACTGAACACGAGTGTTAAATATGGACCAGGCCCCAAATA
AGATCCATTGATATATGAATTAAATAACAAGAATAAATCGAGTCACCAAACCACTTGCCTTTTTTAACGA
GACTTGTTCACCAACTTGATACAAAAGTCATTATCCTATGCAAATCAATAATCATACAAAAATATCCAAT
AACACTAAAAAATTAAAAGAAATGGATAATTTCACAATATGTTATACGATAAAGAAGTTACTTTTCCAAG
AAATTCACTGATTTTATAAGCCCACTTGCATTAGATAAATGGCAAAAAAAAACAAAAAGGAAAAGAAATA
AAGCACGAAGAATTCTAGAAAATACGAAATACGCTTCAATGCAGTGGGACCCACGGTTCAATTATTGCCA
ATTTTCAGCTCCACCGTATATTTAAAAAATAAAACGATAATGCTAAAAAAATATAAATCGTAACGATCGT
TAAATCTCAACGGCTGGATCTTATGACGACCGTTAGAAATTGTGGTTGTCGACGAGTCAGTAATAAACGG
CGTCAAAGTGGTTGCAGCCGGCACACACGAGTCGTGTTTATCAACTCAAAGCACAAATACTTTTCCTCAA
CCTAAAAATAAGGCAATTAGCCAAAAACAACTTTGCGTGTAAACAACGCTCAATACACGTGTCATTTTAT
TATTAGCTATTGCTTCACCGCCTTAGCTTTCTCGTGACCTAGTCGTCCTCGTCTTTTCTTCTTCTTCTTC
TATAAAACAATACCCAAAGAGCTCTTCTTCTTCACAATTCAGATTTCAATTTCTCAAAATCTTAAAAACT
TTCTCTCAATTCTCTCTACCGTGATCAAGGTAAATTTCTGTGTTCCTTATTCTCTCAAAATCTTCGATTT
TGTTTTCGTTCGATCCCAATTTCGTATATGTTCTTTGGTTTAGATTCTGTTAATCTTAGATCGAAGACGA
TTTTCTGGGTTTGATCGTTAGATATCATCTTAATTCTCGATTAGGGTTTCATAGATATCATCCGATTTGT
TCAAATAATTTGAGTTTTGTCGAATAATTACTCTTCGATTTGTGATTTCTATCTAGATCTGGTGTTAGTT
TCTAGTTTGTGCGATCGAATTTGTCGATTAATCTGAGTTTTTCTGATTAACAGCCTCGAGAAAGAGGATC
CACCTGAGGATCACAAGTTTGTACAAAAAAGCTGAACGAGAAACGTAAAATGATATAAATATCAATATAT
TAAATTAGATTTTGCATAAAAAACAGACTACATAATACTGTAAAACACAACATATCCAGTCACTATGGCG
GCCGCATTAGGCACCCCAGGCTTTACACTTTATGCTTCCGGCTCGTATAATGTGTGGATTTTGAGTTAGG
ATCCGTCGAGATTTTCAGGAGCTAAGGAAGCTAAAATGGAGAAAAAAATCACTGGATATACCACCGTTGA
TATATCCCAATGGCATCGTAAAGAACATTTTGAGGCATTTCAGTCAGTTGCTCAATGTACCTATAACCAG
ACCGTTCAGCTGGATATTACGGCCTTTTTAAAGACCGTAAAGAAAAATAAGCACAAGTTTTATCCGGCCT
TTATTCACATTCTTGCCCGCCTGATGAATGCTCATCCGGAATTCCGTATGGCAATGAAAGACGGTGAGCT
GGTGATATGGGATAGTGTTCACCCTTGTTACACCGTTTTCCATGAGCAAACTGAAACGTTTTCATCGCTC
TGGAGTGAATACCACGACGATTTCCGGCAGTTTCTACACATATATTCGCAAGATGTGGCGTGTTACGGTG
AAAACCTGGCCTATTTCCCTAAAGGGTTTATTGAGAATATGTTTTTCGTCTCAGCCAATCCCTGGGTGAG
TTTCACCAGTTTTGATTTAAACGTGGCCAATATGGACAACTTCTTCGCCCCCGTTTTCACCATGGGCAAA
TATTATACGCAAGGCGACAAGGTGCTGATGCCGCTGGCGATTCAGGTTCATCATGCCGTTTGTGATGGCT
TCCATGTCGGCAGAATGCTTAATGAATTACAACAGTACTGCGATGAGTGGCAGGGCGGGGCGTAAACGCG
TGGATCCGGCTTACTAAAAGCCAGATAACAGTATGCGTATTTGCGCGCTGATTTTTGCGGTATAAGAATA
TATACTGATATGTATACCCGAAGTATGTCAAAAAGAGGTATGCTATGAAGCAGCGTATTACAGTGACAGT
TGACAGCGACAGCTATCAGTTGCTCAAGGCATATATGATGTCAATATCTCCGGTCTGGTAAGCACAACCA
TGCAGAATGAAGCCCGTCGTCTGCGTGCCGAACGCTGGAAAGCGGAAAATCAGGAAGGGATGGCTGAGGT
CGCCCGGTTTATTGAAATGAACGGCTCTTTTGCTGACGAGAACAGGGGCTGGTGAAATGCAGTTTAAGGT
TTACACCTATAAAAGAGAGAGCCGTTATCGTCTGTTTGTGGATGTACAGAGTGATATTATTGACACGCCC
GGGCGACGGATGGTGATCCCCCTGGCCAGTGCACGTCTGCTGTCAGATAAAGTCTCCCGTGAACTTTACC
CGGTGGTGCATATCGGGGATGAAAGCTGGCGCATGATGACCACCGATATGGCCAGTGTGCCGGTCTCCGT
TATCGGGGAAGAAGTGGCTGATCTCAGCCACCGCGAAAATGACATCAAAAACGCCATTAACCTGATGTTC
TGGGGAATATAAATGTCAGGCTCCCTTATACACAGCCAGTCTGCAGGTCGACCATAGTGACTGGATATGT
TGTGTTTTACAGTATTATGTAGTCTGTTTTTTATGCAAAATCTAATTTAATATATTGATATTTATATCAT
TTTACGTTTCTCGTTCAGCTTTCTTGTACAAAGTGGTGATCCTCCGTTCCATGGGCTAGA
Features (pLannotate 1.2.2; 19 found; start..end, strand, type, name):
    114..273     +  polyA_signal   CaMV poly(A) signal (fragment): cauliflower mosaic virus polyadenylation signal
    280..300     -  misc_feature   MCS (fragment): pBluescript multiple cloning site
    348..372     +  misc_feature   RB T-DNA repeat: right border repeat from nopaline C58 T-DNA
    592..1123    +  rep_origin     oriV: incP origin of replication
   1187..1264    +  CDS            klaC (fragment): KLAC_ECOLX - Also known as telB. Protein predicted: Swiss-Prot protein existence level 4. Belongs to the kla operon, which is associated with cryptic tellurite resistance, and IncW plasmid fertility inhibition. From Escherichia coli.
   1266..1357    +  promoter       AmpR promoter: bla
   1358..2218    +  CDS            AmpR: β-lactamase; bla; confers resistance to ampicillin, carbenicillin, and related antibiotics
   2389..2977    +  rep_origin     ori: high-copy-number ColE1/pMB1/pBR322/pUC origin of replication
   3289..3313    +  misc_feature   LB T-DNA repeat: left border repeat from nopaline C58 T-DNA
   3407..3659    -  terminator     NOS terminator: nopaline synthase terminator and poly(A) signal
   3682..4230    -  CDS            bar: PAT_STRHY - Experimental evidence at protein level: Swiss-Prot protein existence level 1. Inactivates phosphinothricin (PPT) by transfer of an acetyl group from acetyl CoA. Can also acetylate demethylphosphinothricin but not PTT or glutamate. This enzyme is an effector of phosphinothricin tripeptide (PTT or bialaphos) resistance. From Streptomyces hygroscopicus. Introduced by genetic manipulation and expressed in glufosinate-tolerant maize by Dekalb Genetics.
   4272..4451    -  promoter       NOS promoter: nopaline synthase promoter
   6593..6717    +  protein_bind   attR1: mutant version of attR; recombination site for the Gateway® LR reaction LR Clonase™
   6742..6772    +  promoter       lac UV5 promoter: E. coli lac promoter with an "up" mutation
   6796..6825    +  promoter       cat promoter (fragment): promoter of the E. coli cat gene encoding chloramphenicol acetyltransferase
   6826..7485    +  CDS            CmR: chloramphenicol acetyltransferase; cat; confers resistance to chloramphenicol
   7664..7822    +  CDS            ccdA (fragment): CCDA_ECO57 - Also known as H, letA. Experimental evidence at protein level: Swiss-Prot protein existence level 1. Antitoxin component of a type II toxin-antitoxin (TA) system which inhibits the post-segregational killing (PSK) of plasmid-free cells, also referred to as a plasmid addiction system. Binds to and blocks the activity of CcdB; will also remove bound CcdB protein from the CcdB-GyrA complex by forming a CcdA-CcdB complex, a process termed rejuvenation. Functions as a transcriptional corepressor for the ccdAB operon, repression also requires CcdB (By similarity). From Escherichia coli
   7827..8129    +  CDS            ccdB: CCDB_ECOLI - Also known as G, letB, letD. Experimental evidence at protein level: Swiss-Prot protein existence level 1. Toxic component of a type II toxin-antitoxin (TA) system, functioning in plasmid maintainence. Responsible for the post- segregational killing (PSK) of plasmid-free cells, also referred to as a plasmid addiction system. Half-life of over 2 hours. Cell killing by CcdB is accompanied by filamentation, defects in chromosome and plasmid segregation, defects in cell division, formation of anucleate cells, decreased DNA synthesis and plasmid loss. Interferes with the activity of DN
   8173..8297    -  protein_bind   attR2: mutant version of attR; recombination site for the Gateway® LR reaction LR Clonase™
