[The description below was written by a language model from this plasmid's Addgene catalogue record and pLannotate feature annotations shown in this document.]
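Description:
pAM-PAT-ProUBQ10 GW is an empty Gateway destination vector for plant expression, built on the binary vector pAMPAT-MCS by exchanging the original 35S promoter for the UBQ10 (ubiquitin-10) promoter. As a binary vector it is designed for Agrobacterium-mediated T-DNA transfer. The annotated sequence (about 8.3 kb) carries nopaline-type right and left T-DNA border repeats. Outside them, the backbone holds an incP oriV broad-host-range origin, a ColE1/pMB1-type origin for E. coli and a β-lactamase gene for ampicillin resistance. The catalogue lists the plasmid as low copy.

Within the T-DNA there are two units. The plant selection cassette consists of the bar gene, which encodes phosphinothricin acetyltransferase, placed between the nopaline synthase promoter and terminator. It gives transformed plants resistance to Basta (glufosinate). The expression unit contains a Gateway cassette flanked by attR1 and attR2, which encloses a chloramphenicol resistance gene and the ccdB toxin gene, followed across the circular junction by a CaMV polyadenylation signal. The UBQ10 promoter was not picked up by the automated annotation, but a roughly 2 kb unannotated stretch lies directly upstream of attR1, where the promoter would be expected.

An LR recombination with an entry clone replaces the chloramphenicol/ccdB segment with the gene of interest, putting it under UBQ10 promoter control. ccdB then counter-selects against unrecombined vector in standard E. coli strains, which is why the empty plasmid has to be propagated in a ccdB-tolerant strain under chloramphenicol and ampicillin selection. The vector provides constitutive-type transgene expression in plants and was deposited with work on switchable target protein degradation in multicellular organisms.
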