Addgene plasmid #79751: pAM-PAT-ProUBQ10 GW
Purpose: (Empty Backbone) binary DEST vector for plant expression
Depositing lab: Nico Dissmeyer & Arp Schnittger. Depositing organization: Universitaet zu Koeln. Publication: Phenotypes on demand via switchable target protein degradation in multicellular organisms. Faden F, Ramezani T, Mielke S, Almudi I, Nairz K, Froehlich MS, Hockendorff J, Brandt W, Hoehenwarter W, Dohmen RJ, Schnittger A, Dissmeyer N. Nat Commun. 2016 Jul 22;7:12202. doi: 10.1038/ncomms12202. PubMed 27447739.
Backbone
  Vector backbone: Binary vector pAMPAT-MCS
  Modifications to backbone: exchange of Pro35S to ProUBQ10
  Vector type: Plant Expression
  Promoter: ProUBQ10
  Selectable markers: Basta
Growth in bacteria
  Bacterial resistance: Chloramphenicol and Ampicillin, 25 & 100 μg/mL
  Growth temperature: 37°C
  Growth strain: ccdB Survival
  Copy number: Low Copy
Gene/Insert
  Cloning method: Gateway Cloning
  Sequencing primers: 5′ gaccggcaacaggattcaatcttaag; 3′ GAATTAGAAATTTTATTGATAGAAG
Resource information
  A portion of this plasmid was derived from a plasmid made by: Arp Schnittger, Stefan Pusch, Universität Hamburg
Terms and licenses: Academic/Nonprofit Terms; Industry Terms: Not Available to Industry
How to cite: pAM-PAT-ProUBQ10 GW was a gift from Nico Dissmeyer & Arp Schnittger (Addgene plasmid # 79751 ; http://n2t.net/addgene:79751 ; RRID:Addgene_79751)
