>Addgene plasmid #79751 | pAM-PAT-ProUBQ10 GW | addgene partial sequence | sequence record 156981 | NOSterm-R 5'-attgccaaatgtttgaacga-3'
AGCATGCCGCGGGGGGCATATCCGAGCGCCTCGTGCATGCGCACGCTCGGGTCGTTGGGCAGCCCGATGA
CAGCGACCACGCTCTTGAAGCCCTGTGCCTCCAGGGACTTCAGCAGGTGGGTGTAGAGCGTGGAGCCCAG
TCCCGTCCGCTGGTGGCGGGGGGAGACGTACACGGTCGACTCGGCCGTCCAGTCGTAGGCGTTGCGTGCC
TTCCAGGGACCCGCGTAGGCGATGCCGGCGACCTCGCCGTCCACCTCGGCGACGAGCCAGGGATAGCGCT
CCCGCAGACGGACGAGGTCGTCCGTCCACTCCTGCGGTTCCTGCGGCTCGGTACGGAAGTTGACCGTGCT
TGTCTCGATGTAGTGGTTGAC
